Addgene plasmid #66948: pYFP-ErbB2
Purpose: Mammalian expression of rat ErbB2 tagged with YFP
Depositing lab: Mads Lerdrup & Bo van_Deurs. Publication: Endocytic down-regulation of ErbB2 is stimulated by cleavage of its C-terminus. Lerdrup M, Bruun S, Grandal MV, Roepstorff K, Kristensen MM, Hommelgaard AM, van Deurs B. Mol Biol Cell. 2007 Sep;18(9):3656-66. Epub 2007 Jul 11. 10.1091/mbc.e07-01-0025 PubMed 17626164.
Backbone
  Vector backbone: pcDNA3.1D/V5-His-TOPO
  Backbone manufacturer: Invitrogen
  Vector type: Mammalian Expression
  Selectable markers: Neomycin (select with G418)
Growth in bacteria
  Bacterial resistance: Ampicillin, 100 μg/mL
  Growth temperature: 37°C
  Growth strain: DH5alpha
  Copy number: Unknown
Gene/Insert
  Gene/Insert name: ErbB2 (alt name: HER2)
  Species: R. norvegicus (rat)
  Mutation: (See depositor comment below on mutations A24T and V1259A)
  Entrez Gene: Erbb2 (a.k.a. HER2/neu, neu)
  Promoter: CMV
  Tag / fusion protein: YFP (N terminal on insert); V5 Tag (C terminal on backbone); 6xHis (C terminal on backbone)
  Cloning method: TOPO Cloning
  Sequencing primers: 5′ CMV Forward; 3′ BGH Reverse
Terms and licenses: Academic/Nonprofit Terms; Industry Terms: Not Available to Industry
Depositor comments: A24T and V1259A are genetic variations and have no effect on function.
How to cite: pYFP-ErbB2 was a gift from Mads Lerdrup & Bo van_Deurs (Addgene plasmid # 66948 ; http://n2t.net/addgene:66948 ; RRID:Addgene_66948)
