[The description below was written by a language model from this plasmid's Addgene catalogue record.]
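Description:
pYFP-ErbB2 is a mammalian expression plasmid built on the Invitrogen pcDNA3.1D/V5-His-TOPO backbone, into which the coding sequence for rat (Rattus norvegicus) ErbB2, also known as HER2 or neu, was inserted by TOPO cloning. It is propagated in E. coli under ampicillin selection. The backbone also carries a neomycin resistance marker, so transfected mammalian cells can be selected with G418 to obtain stable lines. The record lists the copy number as unknown, and no feature table is provided, so details such as the origin of replication are not documented here.

Expression of the insert is driven by the CMV promoter, a strong constitutive viral promoter suited to high-level expression in most cultured mammalian cells. The listed BGH reverse sequencing primer is consistent with the bovine growth hormone polyadenylation region that usually lies downstream of the cloning site in pcDNA3.1 vectors. The receptor is tagged with YFP at the N-terminal end of the insert, giving a fluorescent fusion that can be followed by live or fixed-cell microscopy. The backbone supplies C-terminal V5 and 6xHis tags, which are listed as fusion tags and would allow antibody detection or metal-affinity capture, although the record does not explicitly confirm that they are read in frame with the insert. The ErbB2 sequence carries two substitutions, A24T and V1259A, which the depositor describes as natural genetic variations with no effect on function.

The stated purpose is mammalian expression of YFP-tagged rat ErbB2. The associated publication concerns endocytic down-regulation of ErbB2, which suggests use in visualising receptor localisation and trafficking.
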