>Addgene plasmid #66948 | pYFP-ErbB2 | addgene partial sequence | sequence record 117566 | CMV-F 5'-CGCAAATGGGCGGTAGGCGTG-3'
GTGAACCGTCAGATCCGCTAGCATGATCATCATGGAGCTGGCGGCCTGGTGCCGCTGGGGGTTCCTCCTC
GCCCTCCTGCCCCCCGGAATCGCGGTCGACAAAGAAGTACTAATGGTGAGCAAGGGCGAGGAGCTGTTCA
CCGGGGTGGTGCCCATCCTGGTCGAGCTGGACGGCGACGTAAACGGCCACAAGTTCAGCGTGTCCGGCGA
GGGCGAGGGCGATGCCACCTACGGCAAGCTGACCCTGAAGTTCATCTGCACCACCGGCAAGCTGCCCGTG
CCCTGGCCCACCCTCGTGACCACCTTCGGCTACGGCCTGCAGTGCTTCGCCCGCTACCCCGACCACATGA
AGCAGCACGACTTCTTCAAGTCCGCCATGCCCGAAGGCTACGTCCAGGAGCGCACCATCTTCTTCAAGGA
CGACGGCAACTACAAGACCCGCGCCGAGGTGAAGTTCGAGGGCGACACCCTGGTGAACCGCATCGAGCTG
AAGGGCATCGACTTCAAGGAGGACGGCAACATCCTGGGGCACAAGCTGGAGTACAACTACAACAGCCACA
ACGTCTATATCATGGCCGACAAGCAGAAGAACGGCATCAAGGTGAACTTCAAGATCCGCCACAACATCGA
GGACGGCAGCGTGCAGCTCGCCGACCACTACCAGCAGAACACCCCCATCGGCGACGGCCCCGTGCTGCTG
CCCGACAACCACTACCTGAGCTACCAGTCCGCCCTGAGC
