>Addgene plasmid #66948 | pYFP-ErbB2 | addgene partial sequence | sequence record 117567 | BGH-rev 5'-TAGAAGGCACAGTCGAGG-3'
TGATGGTGATGATGACCGGTACGCGTAGAATCGAGACCGAGGAGAGGGTTAGGGATAGGCTTACCTTCGA
ACCGCGGGCCCTCTAGACTCGAGCGGCCGCCACTGTGCTGGATATCTGCAGAATTGTCTTGACCCTTGGT
ACCTCATGCAGGTACATCCAGGCCTAGGTACTCAGGGTTCTCTGCAGTGGGGGTCCCTTCAAAGTTACTT
GGTGGAGGCCCCTGCTCCGATGAGTTCTGGTCCCAGTAATAGAGGTTGTCAAAGGCTGGGCTGAAGGCAG
GAGAAGGGTGGGGCGGAGAGGCAGTGCCTTCTCTCGGTACTAAGTATTCAGGGTTCTCCACAGCACCCCC
GAAGGCAAAAACGTCTTTGACAACCCCATTCTTCCCAGGAGAGAGAGTCTTGGGTCTTTCTAGAGTAGCA
CCAGCAGGCCGGACAGGAGGCAGAGGACCCTCTGGGGTTAAAGGAGGCTGAGGCTGAACCTCTGATTGGT
TCACATACTCGGGCTGGGGGCTGCAGGCCAGGGGAGCAACATAGCCATCAGTCTCGGGGGGCAGAGGTAA
TGTGGGGTCCTCGCTGTACCGCTGTAGAGGGCTGAGGTCATGTGGAGAGAGGCTCTGCAGCCCTTTGGTT
ACCCCCATTGCCAGGTCACCATCAAACACATCGGAGCCAGCCCCTTCCGAGGGAGCCAGTGGAGATCT
