>Addgene plasmid #66948 | pYFP-ErbB2 | addgene partial sequence | sequence record 118382 | EGFP-C 5'-CATGGTCCTGCTGGAGTTCGTG-3'
GTACTGGCACCCAAGTGTGTACCGGCACAGACATGAAGTTGCGGCTCCCTGCCAGTCCTGAGACCCACCT
GGACATGCTCCGCCACCTGTACCAGGGCTGTCAGGTAGTGCAGGGCAACTTGGAGCTTACCTACGTGCCT
GCCAATGCCAGCCTCTCATTCCTGCAGGACATCCAGGAAGTTCAGGGTTACATGCTCATCGCTCACAACC
AGGTGAAGCGCGTCCCACTGCAAAGGCTGCGCATCGTGAGAGGGACCCAGCTCTTTGAGGACAAGTATGC
CCTGGCTGTGCTAGACAACCGAGATCCTCAGGACAATGTCGCCGCCTCCACCCCAGGCAGAACCCCAGAG
GGGCTGCGGGAGCTGCAGCTTCGAAGTCTCACAGAGATCCTGAAGGGAGGAGTTTTGATCCGTGGGAACC
CTCAGCTCTGCTACCAGGACATGGTTTTGTGGAAGGACGTCTTCCGCAAGAATAACCAACTGGCTCCTGT
CGATATAGACACCAATCGTTCCCGGGCCTGTCCACCTTGTGCCCCCGCCTGCAAAGACAATCACTGTTGG
GGTGAGAGTCCGGAAGACTGTCAGATCTTGACTGGCACCATCTGTACCAGTGGTTGTGCCCGGTGCAAGG
GCCGGCTGCCCACTGACTGCTGCCATGAGCAGTGTGCCGCAGGCTGCACGGGCCCCAAGCATTCTGACTG
CCTGGCCTGCCTCCACTTCAATCATAGTGGTATCTGTGAGCTGCACTG
